>Addgene plasmid #239421 | pAAV-CMV-DIO-SaCas9-U6-sgDagla | addgene full sequence | sequence record 496237 | Addgene NGS Result
GACATTGATTATTGACTAGTTATTAATAGTAATCAATTACGGGGTCATTAGTTCATAGCCCATATATGGA
GTTCCGCGTTACATAACTTACGGTAAATGGCCCGCCTGGCTGACCGCCCAACGACCCCCGCCCATTGACG
TCAATAATGACGTATGTTCCCATAGTAACGCCAATAGGGACTTTCCATTGACGTCAATGGGTGGAGTATT
TACGGTAAACTGCCCACTTGGCAGTACATCAAGTGTATCATATGCCAAGTACGCCCCCTATTGACGTCAA
TGACGGTAAATGGCCCGCCTGGCATTATGCCCAGTACATGACCTTATGGGACTTTCCTACTTGGCAGTAC
ATCTACGTATTAGTCATCGCTATTACCATGGTGATGCGGTTTTGGCAGTACATCAATGGGCGTGGATAGC
GGTTTGACTCACGGGGATTTCCAAGTCTCCACCCCATTGACGTCAATGGGAGTTTGTTTTGGCACCAAAA
TCAACGGGACTTTCCAAAATGTCGTAACAACTCCGCCCCATTGACGCAAATGGGCGGTAGGCGTGTACGG
TGGGAGGTCTATATAAGCAGAGCTCTCTGGCTAACTACCGGTGCTAGCGTCGACTCCGGAATAACTTCGT
ATAGGATACTTTATACGAAGTTATGCAGAATGGTAGCTGGATTGTAGCTGCTATTAGCAATATGAAACCT
CTTAATAACTTCGTATAGCATACATTATACGAAGTTATGGCGCGCCTTAAGCGTAATCTGGAACATCGTA
TGGGTAAGCGTAATCTGGAACATCGTATGGGTAAGCGTAATCTGGAACATCGTATGGGTAGGATCCCTTT
TTCTTTTTTGCCTGGCCGGCCTTTTTCGTGGCCGCCGGCCTTTTGCCCTTTTTGATGATCTGAGGGTGCT
TCTTAGATTTCACTTCATACAGGTTGCCCAGAATGTCTGTGCTGTACTTCTTAATGCTCTGGGTCTTGGA
GGCGATTGTCTTAATGATCCTGGGGGGCCTCTTGTCGTTCATGTTTTCCAGGTACTCGCGGTAGGTGATG
TCGATCATGTTCACTTCGATCCGGTTCAGCAGGTCGTTGTTCACGCCGATCACTCTATACAGCTCGCCGT
TGATCTTGATCAGATCGTTGTTGTAGAAGGAGGCGATAAACTCGGCCTGGTTGCTGATCTTCTTCAGCTT
CTTAGCTTCCTCATAGCACTTGCTATTCACTTCGTAGTAGTTTTCTTTTTTGATCACATCCAGATTCTTC
ACGGTCACGAACTTGTACACGCCATTGTCCAGGTACACGTCGAATCTGTAGGGCTTCAGGGACAGCTTCA
CGACCTTGTTTCTGCTGTTGGGGTAGTCGTCGGTGATGTCCAGATGGGCGTTCAGTTTGTTGCCGTAATA
CTTAATCTTCTTGATCACGGGGCCGTTGTCCTTTTTGGAGTACTTGGTCAGGTAGTTCCCGGTTTCCTCG
TAGTACTTGTACAGGGGATTCTTCTCGTCGCCGTACTGTTCCATAATCAGCTTCAGTTTCTGGTAGGTCT
GGGGGTCGTGGTGGTACATCAGCAGCTTTTCGGGGCTCTTGTTGATCAGCTTTTTCAGCTTGTCATTGTC
CTTGTCGTACAGGCCGTTCAGATTGTTCACGATCAGGGTGTTGCCCTTGTCGTCCTTCCGGGTGGAGTAC
AGGGTGTCGTTAATCAGCTCTCTATTAGGCTTCTTGTCCACCCGGTGGCTGTACTTGTAGTCCTTGAAGT
CCTTAATGTGCTTGATCTGGTGGGGGGTGATGAAGATCTCTTTGTACTCCTGCTCGGTTTCGATCTCGGG
CATGCTCTCGGCCTGCTTTTCCTCGAACATCTGGTTTTCCATCACTTTTTTGGCCTTGTCCAGTTTCTTC
CACTCTTTGAAGATGAAATCGGCGTTGGCAATGATCAGGGCGTCCTCGGCGTGGTGCTTGTACCCCTTGT
TCCGCTCTTTCTTAAACTTCCACTTCCGCCGCAGAAAGCTGGTGAAGCCGCCATTGATGGACTTCACTTT
CACGTCCAGGTTGTTCACTCTGAAGTAGCTCCGCAGCAGGTTCATCAGGCCTCTGGTGGCGTATCTGGTA
TCCACCAGGTTCCGGTTGATGAAGTCTTTCTGCACGGAGAACCTGTTGATGTCCCGTTCTTCCAGCAGAT
ACTCTTTCTTGGTCTTGCTGATTCTGCCCTTGCCCTTGGCCAGATTCAGGATGTGCTTCTTGAAGGTTTC
GTAGCTGATCTTGCTGTCGCTGCTGCTCAGGTACTGGAATGGGGTCCGGTTGCCCTTCTTGCTGTTTTCT
TCCTGCTTCACGAGCACCTTGTTGTTGAAGCTGTTGTCGAAGGACACGCTTCTGGGGATGATGTGGTCCA
CCTCATAGTTGAAGGGGTTGTTCAGCAGATCTTCCAGAGGGATGGCTTCCAGGCTGTACAGGCACTTGCC
TTCCTGCATGTCGTGCAGCTTGATCTTCTCGATCAGGTACTTGGCGTTCTCTTTGCCGGTGGTCCGGATG
ATTTCCTCGATCCGCTCGTTGGTCTGCCGGTTCCGCTTCTGCATCTCGTTGATCATTTTCTGGGCGTCCT
TGGAGTTCTTCTCGCGGGCCAGCTCGATAATGATGTCGTTGGGCAGGCCGTACTTCTTGATGATGGCGTT
GATCACTTTGATGCTCTGGATGAAGCTTCTCTTCACGACGGGGCTCAGGATGAAGTCGTCCACCAGGGTG
GTGGGGATCTCTTTCTGCTGGGACAGGTCCACCTTCTTGGGCACCAGCTTCAGCCGGTTGAAGATAGCGA
TCTGGTTGTCGTTGGTGTGCCACAGCTCGTCCAGGATCAGGTTGATGGCCTTCAGGCTCAGGTTGTGGGT
GCCGGTATAGCCCTTCAGATTAGAGATCTGCTCGATCTCTTCCTGGGTCAGCTCGGAGTTCAGATTGGTC
AGTTCTTCCTGGATGTCCTCGCTGCTCTGGTAGATGGTCAGGATCTTGGCAATCTGATCCAGCAGCTCGG
CGTTCTCAATAATCTCTTTCCGGGCGGTAATGTCCTTGATGTCGTGGTACACCTTCAGGTTGGTGAACTC
GGGCTTGCCGGTGCTGGTCACTCTGTAGCCCTTAATATCCTCTTCGTTCACGAGGATTTCTTTGGCGATC
TGCTTCAGGGTGGGCTTCTTCTTCTGCTTGAACACGTTCTCGATGATCTGGAACTTCTCGTAATATTCCA
GCTTCTCGTTCTCGTCCCTGGTGATCACGAGATTGTTCAGGTCGTTCAGGGCGTTGTACAGGTCGGCGTT
GTAGGCGTACTTCACGCTCCGCAGTTCCTCGGGGAAGTAGGTGCAGTGGCCCATCAGCATCTCGTACCAT
TCTTTGATGTCCTTCCAGCCGAAGGGGCTGCCCTCGCCAGGTCCCTCATAGTAGGTCCGCCGGGTTTCCA
GCAGGTCGATGTAGGTGTCGATGAAGCTCTGGTCCAGCTGGTGGTAGGCCTTCTGCACCTTCAGCAGCTG
TTTGGCTTCTTTCACGTAGTCGCTGGTCTTGAATCTGTTGATGCTGCCCCGCACTTCGCCGTCTTTCTTC
AGCCGTTCCAGCTGCAGTTCGGCCACGTATTTCTCTTCCAGGGCCTTGCTGTTCCGGCTGATCTGCTCTT
TGGTGGACAGCTCGTTGCCGGTGTCCTCTTCCACCTCGTTCACGTTGTGCACGCCTCTTCTCTTGGCCAG
GTGCAGCAGGGCGGCAGAGAACTCTTCCTCGCTCAGCTTCTGGCTCAGGCCCTTCACTCTGGCCTCGTAG
GGGTTGATGCCGCTCAGCTCGCTGTGGTCGGTCAGCAGGTTGTAGTCGAACAGCAGCTTCTTCACTCTCT
GGATTCTATGCCGCCTCCGCCGCTTCAGCCTTCTGGCGCCTCTCTTGCTCCGCCTGCCCTCGTTGTTTTC
CACGTTGGCCTCTTTGAACAGCCGCACGCCGGCATCGATCACGTCCCGTGTCTCGTAGTCGATGATGCCG
TAGCCCACGCTGGTGATGCCGATGTCCAGGCCCAGGATGTAGTTCCGCTTGGCTGCTGGGACTCCGTGGA
TACCGACCTTCCGCTTCTTCTTTGGGGCCATGCGGCCGCTGCAGACCGGTGCTAGCATAACTTCGTATAA
AGTATCCTATACGAAGTTATTTGCCTTAACCCAGAAATTATCACTGTTATTCTTTAGAATGGTGCAAAGA
ATAACTTCGTATAATGTATGCTATACGAAGTTATGAATTCCTAGAGCTCGCTGATCAGCCTCGACTGTGC
CTTCTAGTTGCCAGCCATCTGTTGTTTGCCCCTCCCCCGTGCCTTCCTTGACCCTGGAAGGTGCCACTCC
CACTGTCCTTTCCTAATAAAATGAGGAAATTGCATCGCATTGTCTGAGTAGGTGTCATTCTATTCTGGGG
GGTGGGGTGGGGCAGGACAGCAAGGGGGAGGATTGGGAAGAGAATAGCAGGCATGCTGGGGAGGTACCGA
GGGCCTATTTCCCATGATTCCTTCATATTTGCATATACGATACAAGGCTGTTAGAGAGATAATTGGAATT
AATTTGACTGTAAACACAAAGATATTAGTACAAAATACGTGACGTAGAAAGTAATAATTTCTTGGGTAGT
TTGCAGTTTTAAAATTATGTTTTAAAATGGACTATCATATGCTTACCGTAACTTGAAAGTATTTCGATTT
CTTGGCTTTATATATCTTGTGGAAAGGACGAAACACCGATGGTCCACAGCTACGTAGAAGTTTTAGTACT
CTGGAAACAGAATCTACTAAAACAAGGCAAAATGCCGTGTTTATCTCGTCAACTTGTTGGCGAGATTTTT
GCGGCCGCAGGAACCCCTAGTGATGGAGTTGGCCACTCCCTCTCTGCGCGCTCGCTCGCTCACTGAGGCC
GGGCGACCAAAGGTCGCCCGACGCCCGGGCTTTGCCCGGGCGGCCTCAGTGAGCGAGCGAGCGCGCAGCT
GCCTGCAGGGGCGCCTGATGCGGTATTTTCTCCTTACGCATCTGTGCGGTATTTCACACCGCATA
[95 nt withheld, positions 5036-5130]
T
[46 nt withheld, positions 5132-5177]
C
[141 nt withheld, positions 5179-5319]
CCTTTGACGTTGGAGTCCACGTTCTTT
[37 nt withheld, positions 5347-5383]
ACTCTATCTCGGGCTATTCTTTTGATTTATAAGGGATTTTGCCGATTTCGGTCTATTGGTTAAAAAATGA
GCTGATTTAACAAAAATTTAACGCGAATTTTAACAAAATATTAACGTTTACAATTTTATGGTGCACTCTC
AGTACAATCTGCTCTGATGCCGCATAGTTAAGCCAGCCCCGACACCCGCCAACACCCGCTGACGCGCCCT
GACGGGCTTGTCTGCTCCCGGCATCCGCTTACAGACAAGCTGTGACCGTCTCCGGGAGCTGCATGTGTCA
GAGGTTTTCACCGTCATCACCGAAACGCGCGAGACGAAAGGGCCTCGTGATACGCCTATTTTTATAGGTT
AATGTCATGATAATAATGGTTTCTTAGACGTCAGGTGGCACTTTTCGGGGAAATGTGCGCGGAACCCCTA
TTTGTTTATTTTTCTAAATACATTCAAATATGTATCCGCTCATGAGACAATAACCCTGATAAATGCTTCA
ATAATATTGAAAAAGGAAGAGTATGAGTATTCAACATTTCCGTGTCGCCCTTATTCCCTTTTTTGCGGCA
TTTTGCCTTCCTGTTTTTGCTCACCCAGAAACGCTGGTGAAAGTAAAAGATGCTGAAGATCAGTTGGGTG
CACGAGTGGGTTACATCGAACTGGATCTCAACAGCGGTAAGATCCTTGAGAGTTTTCGCCCCGAAGAACG
TTTTCCAATGATGAGCACTTTTAAAGTTCTGCTATGTGGCGCGGTATTATCCCGTATTGACGCCGGGCAA
GAGCAACTCGGTCGCCGCATACACTATTCTCAGAATGACTTGGTTGAGTACTCACCAGTCACAGAAAAGC
ATCTTACGGATGGCATGACAGTAAGAGAATTATGCAGTGCTGCCATAACCATGAGTGATAACACTGCGGC
CAACTTACTTCTGACAACGATCGGAGGACCGAAGGAGCTAACCGCTTTTTTGCACAACATGGGGGATCAT
GTAACTCGCCTTGATCGTTGGGAACCGGAGCTGAATGAAGCCATACCAAACGACGAGCGTGACACCACGA
TGCCTGTAGCAATGGCAACAACGTTGCGCAAACTATTAACTGGCGAACTACTTACTCTAGCTTCCCGGCA
ACAATTAATAGACTGGATGGAGGCGGATAAAGTTGCAGGACCACTTCTGCGCTCGGCCCTTCCGGCTGGC
TGGTTTATTGCTGATAAATCTGGAGCCGGTGAGCGTGGAAGCCGCGGTATCATTGCAGCACTGGGGCCAG
ATGGTAAGCCCTCCCGTATCGTAGTTATCTACACGACGGGGAGTCAGGCAACTATGGATGAACGAAATAG
ACAGATCGCTGAGATAGGTGCCTCACTGATTAAGCATTGGTAACTGTCAGACCAAGTTTACTCATATATA
CTTTAGATTGATTTAAAACTTCATTTTTAATTTAAAAGGATCTAGGTGAAGATCCTTTTTGATAATCTCA
TGACCAAAATCCCTTAACGTGAGTTTTCGTTCCACTGAGCGTCAGACCCCGTAGAAAAGATCAAAGGATC
TTCTTGAGATCCTTTTTTTCTGCGCGTAATCTGCTGCTTGCAAACAAAAAAACCACCGCTACCAGCGGTG
GTTTGTTTGCCGGATCAAGAGCTACCAACTCTTTTTCCGAAGGTAACTGGCTTCAGCAGAGCGCAGATAC
CAAATACTGTTCTTCTAGTGTAGCCGTAGTTAGGCCACCACTTCAAGAACTCTGTAGCACCGCCTACATA
CCTCGCTCTGCTAATCCTGTTACCAGTGGCTGCTGCCAGTGGCGATAAGTCGTGTCTTACCGGGTTGGAC
TCAAGACGATAGTTACCGGATAAGGCGCAGCGGTCGGGCTGAACGGGGGGTTCGTGCACACAGCCCAGCT
TGGAGCGAACGACCTACACCGAACTGAGATACCTACAGCGTGAGCTATGAGAAAGCGCCACGCTTCCCGA
AGGGAGAAAGGCGGACAGGTATCCGGTAAGCGGCAGGGTCGGAACAGGAGAGCGCACGAGGGAGCTTCCA
GGGGGAAACGCCTGGTATCTTTATAGTCCTGTCGGGTTTCGCCACCTCTGACTTGAGCGTCGATTTTTGT
GATGCTCGTCAGGGGGGCGGAGCCTATGGAAAAACGCCAGCAACGCGGCCTTTTTACGGTTCCTGGCCTT
TTGCTGGCCTTTTGCTCACATGTCCTGCAGGCAGCTGCGCGCTCGCTCGCTCACTGAGGCCGCCCGGGCG
TCGGGCGACCTTTGGTCGCCCGGCCTCAGTGAGCGAGCGAGCGCGCAGAGAGGGAGTGGCCAACTCCATC
ACTAGGGGTTCCTGCGGCCTCTAGACTCGAGGCGTT
Features (pLannotate 1.2.2; 26 found; start..end, strand, type, name):
      1..380     +  enhancer       CMV enhancer: human cytomegalovirus immediate early enhancer
    381..584     +  promoter       CMV promoter: human cytomegalovirus (CMV) immediate early promoter
    621..654     +  protein_bind   lox2272: Cre-mediated recombination occurs in the 8-bp core sequence (GGATACTT). lox2272 sites are compatible with each other, but incompatible with loxP or loxN sites (Lee and Saito, 1988). Cre recombinase
    655..704     -  intron         β-globin intron (fragment): internally truncated intron from human β-globin
    705..738     +  protein_bind   loxP: Cre-mediated recombination occurs in the 8-bp core sequence (GCATACAT). Cre recombinase
    748..776     -  CDS            3xHA (fragment): three tandem HA epitope tags
    787..803     -  CDS            3xHA (fragment): three tandem HA epitope tags
    814..830     -  CDS            3xHA (fragment): three tandem HA epitope tags
    837..884     -  CDS            nucleoplasmin NLS: bipartite nuclear localization signal from nucleoplasmin
    885..4040    -  CDS            cas9: CAS9_STAAU - Experimental evidence at protein level: Swiss-Prot protein existence level 1. CRISPR (clustered regularly interspaced short palindromic repeat) is an adaptive immune system that provides protection against mobile genetic elements (viruses, transposable elements and conjugative plasmids). CRISPR clusters contain spacers, sequences complementary to antecedent mobile elements, and target invading nucleic acids. CRISPR clusters are transcribed and processed into CRISPR RNA (crRNA). In type II CRISPR systems correct processing of pre-crRNA requires a trans- encoded small RNA (tracrRNA)
   4117..4150    -  protein_bind   lox2272: Cre-mediated recombination occurs in the 8-bp core sequence (GGATACTT). lox2272 sites are compatible with each other, but incompatible with loxP or loxN sites (Lee and Saito, 1988). Cre recombinase
   4151..4200    -  intron         β-globin intron (fragment): internally truncated intron from human β-globin
   4201..4234    -  protein_bind   loxP: Cre-mediated recombination occurs in the 8-bp core sequence (GCATACAT). Cre recombinase
   4265..4376    +  polyA_signal   bGH poly(A) signal: bovine growth hormone polyadenylation signal
   4479..4719    +  promoter       U6 promoter: RNA polymerase III promoter for human U6 snRNA
   4750..4825    +  misc_RNA       Sa gRNA scaffold: guide RNA scaffold for the Staphylococcus aureus CRISPR/Cas9 system
   4839..4979    +  repeat_region  AAV2 ITR: inverted terminal repeat of adeno-associated virus serotype 2 inverted
   4984..5035    -  misc_feature   bom (fragment): basis of mobility region from pBR322
   5054..5509    +  rep_origin     f1 ori (sequence partly withheld): f1 bacteriophage origin of replication; arrow indicates direction of (+) strand synthesis
   5510..5559    -  misc_feature   bom (fragment): basis of mobility region from pBR322
   5661..5696    -  CDS            rop (fragment): Rop protein, which maintains plasmids at low copy number; rop
   5791..5895    +  promoter       AmpR promoter: bla
   5896..6756    +  CDS            AmpR: β-lactamase; bla; confers resistance to ampicillin, carbenicillin, and related antibiotics
   6927..7515    +  rep_origin     ori: high-copy-number ColE1/pMB1/pBR322/pUC origin of replication
   7588..7615    +  repeat_region  AAV2 ITR (fragment): inverted terminal repeat of adeno-associated virus serotype 2 inverted
   7644..7671    +  repeat_region  AAV2 ITR (fragment): inverted terminal repeat of adeno-associated virus serotype 2 inverted
