[The description below was written by a language model from this plasmid's Addgene catalogue record and pLannotate feature annotations shown in this document.]
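Description:
pAAV-CMV-DIO-SaCas9-U6-sgDagla is an AAV transfer plasmid derived from the PX601 single-vector SaCas9/sgRNA backbone, built for Cre-dependent CRISPR disruption of mouse Dagla (diacylglycerol lipase alpha, also called Nsddr). It is propagated in E. coli as a high-copy plasmid through a ColE1/pUC-type origin with ampicillin selection (β-lactamase), and it also carries an f1 origin. AAV2 inverted terminal repeats flank the expression cassettes so they can be packaged into recombinant AAV. One ITR is annotated in full and the other only as fragments. This may reflect the difficulty of sequencing or annotating these repeats. The catalogue lists a size of 7,481 bp, whereas the sequenced record is 7,729 nt.

The payload has two transcription units. In the first, the CMV enhancer and promoter sit upstream of a DIO (double-inverted orientation) cassette. The Staphylococcus aureus Cas9 coding sequence, with a nucleoplasmin nuclear localization signal and a 3xHA epitope tag, is placed in antisense orientation between paired lox2272 and loxP sites arranged in opposing directions, and is followed by a bGH polyadenylation signal. Without Cre, no functional SaCas9 transcript is made. Cre recombination inverts the cassette and locks it in the sense orientation, which restricts nuclease expression to Cre-expressing cells. In the second unit, a human U6 RNA polymerase III promoter constitutively drives a guide targeting Dagla, fused to the SaCas9 gRNA scaffold. The small size of SaCas9 lets the nuclease and guide fit in one AAV genome. The stated purpose is knockdown of Dagla expression, and the design suits cell-type-specific gene disruption in Cre-driver mice. The HA tag allows detection of the cells expressing Cas9.
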