Addgene plasmid #239421: pAAV-CMV-DIO-SaCas9-U6-sgDagla
Purpose: Knockdown expression of Dagla
Depositing lab: Huaibin Cai. Depositing organization: National Institute on Aging (NIA). Publication: Deficiency in endocannabinoid synthase DAGLB contributes to early onset Parkinsonism and murine nigral dopaminergic neuron dysfunction. Liu Z, Yang N, Dong J, Tian W, Chang L, Ma J, Guo J, Tan J, Dong A, He K, Zhou J, Cinar R, Wu J, Salinas AG, Sun L, Kumar M, Sullivan BT, Oldham BB, Pitz V, Makarious MB, Ding J, Kung J, Xie C, Hawes SL, Wang L, Wang T, Chan P, Zhang Z, Le W, Chen S, Lovinger DM, Blauwendraat C, Singleton AB, Cui G, Li Y, Cai H, Tang B. Nat Commun. 2022 Jun 17;13(1):3490. doi: 10.1038/s41467-022-31168-9. PubMed 35715418.
Backbone
  Vector backbone: PX601-AAV-CMV::NLS-SaCas9-NLS- 3xHA-bGHpA;U6::BsaI-sgRNA
  Total vector size (bp): 7481
  Vector type: Mouse Targeting, AAV, CRISPR
Growth in bacteria
  Bacterial resistance: Ampicillin, 100 μg/mL
  Growth temperature: 37°C
  Growth strain: NEB Stable
  Copy number: High Copy
Gene/Insert
  Gene/Insert name: diacylglycerol lipase, alpha (alt name: Nsddr)
  gRNA/shRNA sequence: ATGGTCCACAGCTACGTAGAA
  Species: M. musculus (mouse)
  GenBank ID: NM_198114.2
  Entrez Gene: Dagla (a.k.a. Nsddr)
  Promoter: CMV
  Cloning method: Restriction Enzyme; 5′ cloning site Unknow (unknown if destroyed); 3′ cloning site Unknow (unknown if destroyed)
  Sequencing primers: 5′ U6F
Terms and licenses: Academic/Nonprofit Terms; Industry Terms: Not Available to Industry
How to cite: pAAV-CMV-DIO-SaCas9-U6-sgDagla was a gift from Huaibin Cai (Addgene plasmid # 239421 ; http://n2t.net/addgene:239421 ; RRID:Addgene_239421)
