>Addgene plasmid #239421 | pAAV-CMV-DIO-SaCas9-U6-sgDagla | depositor partial sequence | sequence record 471019 | U6 promoter, sgRNA insert, SaCas9 sgRNA scaffold
AGATAATTGGAATTAATTTGACTGTAAACACAAAGATATTAGTACAAAATACNTGACGTAAAAAGTAATA
ATTTCTTGGGTAGTTTGCAGTTTTAAAATTATGTTTTAAAATGGACTATCATATGCTTACCGTAACTTGA
AAGTATTTCGATTTCTTGGCTTTATATATCTTGTGGAAAGGACGAAACACCGATGGTCCACAGCTACGTA
GAAGTTTTAGTACTCTGGAAACAGAATCTACTAAAACAAGGCAAAATGCCGTGTTTATCTCGTCAACTTG
TTGGCGAGATTTTTCGGACCGAGCGGCCGCAGGAACCCCTAGTGATGGAGTTGGCCACTCCCTCTCTGCG
C
